>Addgene plasmid #73881 | p415 CHI-12 | addgene full sequence | sequence record 200051 | Addgene NGS Result
CATAATGGTGAAAGTTCCCTCAAGAATTTTACTCTGTCAGAAACGGCCTTAACGACGTAGTCGATATGGT
GCACTCTCAGTACAATCTGCTCTGATGCCGCATAGTTAAGCCAGCCCCGACACCCGCCAACACCCGCTGA
CGCGCCCTGACGGGCTTGTCTGCTCCCGGCATCCGCTTACAGACAAGCTGTGACCGTCTCCGGGAGCTGC
ATGTGTCAGAGGTTTTCACCGTCATCACCGAAACGCGCGAGACGAAAGGGCCTCGTGATACGCCTATTTT
TATAGGTTAATGTCATGATAATAATGGTTTCTTAGGACGGATCGCTTGCCTGTAACTTACACGCGCCTCG
TATCTTTTAATGATGGAATAATTTGGGAATTTACTCTGTGTTTATTTATTTTTATGTTTTGTATTTGGAT
TTTAGAAAGTAAATAAAGAAGGTAGAAGAGTTACGGAATGAAGAAAAAAAAATAAACAAAGGTTTAAAAA
ATTTCAACAAAAAGCGTACTTTACATATATATTTATTAGACAAGAAAAGCAGATTAAATAGATATACATT
CGATTAACGATAAGTAAAATGTAAAATCACAGGATTTTCGTGTGTGGTCTTCTACACAGACAAGATGAAA
CAATTCGGCATTAATACCTGAGAGCAGGAAGAGCAAGATAAAAGGTAGTATTTGTTGGCGATCCCCCTAG
AGTCTTTTACATCTTCGGAAAACAAAAACTATTTTTTCTTTAATTTCTTTTTTTACTTTCTATTTTTAAT
TTATATATTTATATTAAAAAATTTAAATTATAATTATTTTTATAGCACGTGATGAAAAGGACCCAGGTGG
CACTTTTCGGGGAAATGTGCGCGGAACCCCTATTTGTTTATTTTTCTAAATACATTCAAATATGTATCCG
CTCATGAGACAATAACCCTGATAAATGCTTCAATAATATTGAAAAAGGAAGAGTATGAGTATTCAACATT
TCCGTGTCGCCCTTATTCCCTTTTTTGCGGCATTTTGCCTTCCTGTTTTTGCTCACCCAGAAACGCTGGT
GAAAGTAAAAGATGCTGAAGATCAGTTGGGTGCACGAGTGGGTTACATCGAACTGGATCTCAACAGCGGT
AAGATCCTTGAGAGTTTTCGCCCCGAAGAACGTTTTCCAATGATGAGCACTTTTAAAGTTCTGCTATGTG
GCGCGGTATTATCCCGTATTGACGCCGGGCAAGAGCAACTCGGTCGCCGCATACACTATTCTCAGAATGA
CTTGGTTGAGTACTCACCAGTCACAGAAAAGCATCTTACGGATGGCATGACAGTAAGAGAATTATGCAGT
GCTGCCATAACCATGAGTGATAACACTGCGGCCAACTTACTTCTGACAACGATCGGAGGACCGAAGGAGC
TAACCGCTTTTTTGCACAACATGGGGGATCATGTAACTCGCCTTGATCGTTGGGAACCGGAGCTGAATGA
AGCCATACCAAACGACGAGCGTGACACCACGATGCCTGTAGCAATGGCAACAACGTTGCGCAAACTATTA
ACTGGCGAACTACTTACTCTAGCTTCCCGGCAACAATTAATAGACTGGATGGAGGCGGATAAAGTTGCAG
GACCACTTCTGCGCTCGGCCCTTCCGGCTGGCTGGTTTATTGCTGATAAATCTGGAGCCGGTGAGCGTGG
GTCTCGCGGTATCATTGCAGCACTGGGGCCAGATGGTAAGCCCTCCCGTATCGTAGTTATCTACACGACG
GGGAGTCAGGCAACTATGGATGAACGAAATAGACAGATCGCTGAGATAGGTGCCTCACTGATTAAGCATT
GGTAACTGTCAGACCAAGTTTACTCATATATACTTTAGATTGATTTAAAACTTCATTTTTAATTTAAAAG
GATCTAGGTGAAGATCCTTTTTGATAATCTCATGACCAAAATCCCTTAACGTGAGTTTTCGTTCCACTGA
GCGTCAGACCCCGTAGAAAAGATCAAAGGATCTTCTTGAGATCCTTTTTTTCTGCGCGTAATCTGCTGCT
TGCAAACAAAAAAACCACCGCTACCAGCGGTGGTTTGTTTGCCGGATCAAGAGCTACCAACTCTTTTTCC
GAAGGTAACTGGCTTCAGCAGAGCGCAGATACCAAATACTGTTCTTCTAGTGTAGCCGTAGTTAGGCCAC
CACTTCAAGAACTCTGTAGCACCGCCTACATACCTCGCTCTGCTAATCCTGTTACCAGTGGCTGCTGCCA
GTGGCGATAAGTCGTGTCTTACCGGGTTGGACTCAAGACGATAGTTACCGGATAAGGCGCAGCGGTCGGG
CTGAACGGGGGGTTCGTGCACACAGCCCAGCTTGGAGCGAACGACCTACACCGAACTGAGATACCTACAG
CGTGAGCTATGAGAAAGCGCCACGCTTCCCGAAGGGAGAAAGGCGGACAGGTATCCGGTAAGCGGCAGGG
TCGGAACAGGAGAGCGCACGAGGGAGCTTCCAGGGGGAAACGCCTGGTATCTTTATAGTCCTGTCGGGTT
TCGCCACCTCTGACTTGAGCGTCGATTTTTGTGATGCTCGTCAGGGGGGCGGAGCCTATGGAAAAACGCC
AGCAACGCGGCCTTTTTACGGTTCCTGGCCTTTTGCTGGCCTTTTGCTCACATGTTCTTTCCTGCGTTAT
CCCCTGATTCTGTGGATAACCGTATTACCGCCTTTGAGTGAGCTGATACCGCTCGCCGCAGCCGAACGAC
CGAGCGCAGCGAGTCAGTGAGCGAGGAAGCGGAAGAGCGCCCAATACGCAAACCGCCTCTCCCCGCGCGT
TGGCCGATTCATTAATGCAGCTGGCACGACAGGTTTCCCGACTGGAAAGCGGGCAGTGAGCGCAACGCAA
TTAATGTGAGTTAGCTCACTCATTAGGCACCCCAGGCTTTACACTTTATGCTTCCGGCTCGTATGTTGTG
TGGAATTGTGAGCGGATAACAATTTCACACAGGAAACAGCTATGACCATGATTACGCCAAGCGCGCAATT
AACCCTCACTAAAGGGAACAAAAGCTGGAGCTCCGGATGCAAGGGTTCGAATCCCTTAGCTCTCATTATT
TTTTGCTTTTTCTCTTGAGGTCACATGATCGCAAAATGGCAAATGGCACGTGAAGCTGTCGATATTGGGG
AACTGTGGTGGTTGGCAAATGACTAATTAAGTTAGTCAAGGCGCCATCCTCATGAAAACTGTGTAACATA
ATAACCGAAGTGTCGAAAAGGTGGCACCTTGTCCAATTGAACACGCTCGATGAAAAAAATAAGATATATA
TAAGGTTAAGTAAAGCGTCTGTTAGAAAGGAAGTTTTTCCTTTTTCTTGCTCTCTTGTCTTTTCATCTAC
TATTTCCTTCGTGTAATACAGGGTCGTCAGATACATAGATACAATTCTATTACCCCCATCCATACTCTAG
AACTAGTGGATCCACCATGGTGCTGTTGGCAGCAGCAGTCTGTACAAAAGCAGGAAAAGCTATTGTTTCT
CGACAGTTTGTAGAGATGACTCGAACTCGGATTGAGGGCTTGTTAGCAGCTTTTCCAAAGCTCATGAACA
CTGGAAAACAACATACATTTGTGGAAACAGAGAGTGTCAGATATGTTTACCAGCCTATGGAGAAATTGTA
CATGGTACTGATCACCACCCGCCAGTCCAATATTATCAAGGATTTGGCCACATTAAATCTGTTTTCACAG
ACGATCAACTCCTACTTGTCTAGTTTCCAAGACCAAGAGATTTTTCACAATGCCTTTGAGATCTTGTCCT
CGTTCGACGAAATCGTGTCAATGGGCGGGTACAAAGAGAACTTGTCCTTTACTCAAGTGCAAACATACTT
GTCTATGGAGTCGCACGAAGAAAGAATCCAGGAAATTATTGAGCGTAATAAAGAGATCGAAGCTACTGAG
GAGAGGAAGCGCCGTGCTAAGGAAATTGCTAGAAAAGAACATGAAAGGAAACACGGGCATCACCATCACC
ATCACTGACCGGAATTCGATATCAAGCTTATCGATACCGTCGACCTCGAGTCATGTAATTAGTTATGTCA
CGCTTACATTCACGCCCTCCCCCCACATCCGCTCTAACCGAAAAGGAAGGAGTTAGACAACCTGAAGTCT
AGGTCCCTATTTATTTTTTTATAGTTATGTTAGTATTAAGAACGTTATTTATATTTCAAATTTTTCTTTT
TTTTCTGTACAGACGCGTGTACGCATGTAACATTATACTGAAAACCTTGCTTGAGAAGGTTTTGGGACGC
TCGAAGGCTTTAATTTGCGGCCGGTACCCAATTCGCCCTATAGTGAGTCGTATTACGCGCGCTCACTGGC
CGTCGTTTTACAACGTCGTGACTGGGAAAACCCTGGCGTTACCCAACTTAATCGCCTTGCAGCACATCCC
CCTTTCGCCAGCTGGCGTAATAGCGAAGAGGCCCGCACCGATCGCCCTTCCCAACAGTTGCGCAGCCTGA
ATGGCGAATGG
[124 nt withheld, positions 4492-4615]
C
[91 nt withheld, positions 4617-4707]
A
[49 nt withheld, positions 4709-4757]
CCTTTGACGTTGGAGTCCACGTTCTTT
[37 nt withheld, positions 4785-4821]
ACCCTATCTCGGTCTATTCTTTTGATTTATAAGGGATTTTGCCGATTTCGGCCTATTGGTTAAAAAATGA
GCTGATTTAACAAAAATTTAACGCGAATTTTAACAAAATATTAACGCTTACAATTTCCTGATGCGGTATT
TTCTCCTTACGCATCTGTGCGGTATTTCACACCGCATATCGACCGGTCGAGGAGAACTTCTAGTATATCT
ACATACCTAATATTATTGCCTTATTAAAAATGGAATCCCAACAATTACATCAAAATCCACATTCTCTTCA
AAATCAATTGTCCTGTACTTCCTTGTTCATGTGTGTTCAAAAACGTTATATTTATAGGATAATTATACTC
TATTTCTCAACAAGTAATTGGTTGTTTGGCCGAGCGGTCTAAGGCGCCTGATTCAAGAAATATCTTGACC
GCAGTTAACTGTGGGAATACTCAGGTATCGTAAGATGCAAGAGTTCGAATCTCTTAGCAACCATTATTTT
TTTCCTCAACATAACGAGAACACACAGGGGCGCTATCGCACAGAATCAAATTCGATGACTGGAAATTTTT
TGTTAATTTCAGAGGTCGCCTGACGCATATACCTTTTTCAACTGAAAAATTGGGAGAAAAAGGAAAGGTG
AGAGCGCCGGAACCGGCTTTTCATATAGAATAGAGAAGCGTTCATGACTAAATGCTTGCATCACAATACT
TGAAGTTGACAATATTATTTAAGGACCTATTGTTTTTTCCAATAGGTGGTTAGCAATCGTCTTACTTTCT
AACTTTTCTTACCTTTTACATTTCAGCAATATATATATATATATTTCAAGGATATACCATTCTAATGTCT
GCCCCTAAGAAGATCGTCGTTTTGCCAGGTGACCACGTTGGTCAAGAAATCACAGCCGAAGCCATTAAGG
TTCTTAAAGCTATTTCTGATGTTCGTTCCAATGTCAAGTTCGATTTCGAAAATCATTTAATTGGTGGTGC
TGCTATCGATGCTACAGGTGTTCCACTTCCAGATGAGGCGCTGGAAGCCTCCAAGAAGGCTGATGCCGTT
TTGTTAGGTGCTGTGGGTGGTCCTAAATGGGGTACCGGTAGTGTTAGACCTGAACAAGGTTTACTAAAAA
TCCGTAAAGAACTTCAATTGTACGCCAACTTAAGACCATGTAACTTTGCATCCGACTCTCTTTTAGACTT
ATCTCCAATCAAGCCACAATTTGCTAAAGGTACTGACTTCGTTGTTGTCAGAGAATTAGTGGGAGGTATT
TACTTTGGTAAGAGAAAGGAAGACGATGGTGATGGTGTCGCTTGGGATAGTGAACAATACACCGTTCCAG
AAGTGCAAAGAATCACAAGAATGGCCGCTTTCATGGCCCTACAACATGAGCCACCATTGCCTATTTGGTC
CTTGGATAAAGCTAATGTTTTGGCCTCTTCAAGATTATGGAGAAAAACTGTGGAGGAAACCATCAAGAAC
GAATTCCCTACATTGAAGGTTCAACATCAATTGATTGATTCTGCCGCCATGATCCTAGTTAAGAACCCAA
CCCACCTAAATGGTATTATAATCACCAGCAACATGTTTGGTGATATCATCTCCGATGAAGCCTCCGTTAT
CCCAGGTTCCTTGGGTTTGTTGCCATCTGCGTCCTTGGCCTCTTTGCCAGACAAGAACACCGCATTTGGT
TTGTACGAACCATGCCACGGTTCTGCTCCAGATTTGCCAAAGAATAAGGTCAACCCTATCGCCACTATCT
TGTCTGCTGCAATGATGTTGAAATTGTCATTGAACTTGCCTGAAGAAGGTAAGGCCATTGAAGATGCAGT
TAAAAAGGTTTTGGATGCAGGTATCAGAACTGGTGATTTAGGTGGTTCCAACAGTACCACCGAAGTCGGT
GATGCTGTCGCCGAAGAAGTTAAGAAAATCCTTGCTTAAAAAGATTCTCTTTTTTTATGATATTTGTACA
TAAACTTTATAAATGAAATTCATAATAGAAACGACACGAAATTACAAAATGGAATATGTTCATAGGGTAG
ACGAAACTATATACGCAATCTACATACATTTATCAAGAAGGAGAAAAAGGAGGATGTAAAGGAATACAGG
TAAGCAAATTGATACTAATGGCTCAACGTGATAAGGAAAAAGAATTGCACTTTAACATTAATATTGACAA
GGAGGAGGGCACCACACAAAAAGTTAGGTGTAACAGAAAATCATGAAACTATGATTCCTAATTTATATAT
TGGAGGATTTTCTCTAAAAAAAAAAAAATACAACAAATAAAAAACACTCAATGACCTGACCATTTGATGG
AGTTTAAGTCAATACCTTCTTGAACCATTTCC
Features (pLannotate 1.2.2; 25 found; start..end, strand, type, name):
     64..114     -  misc_feature   bom (fragment): basis of mobility region from pBR322
    216..251     -  CDS            rop (fragment): Rop protein, which maintains plasmids at low copy number; rop
    320..823     -  misc_feature   CEN/ARS: S. cerevisiae CEN6 centromere fused to an autonomously replicating sequence
    860..964     +  promoter       AmpR promoter: bla
    965..1825    +  CDS            AmpR: β-lactamase; bla; confers resistance to ampicillin, carbenicillin, and related antibiotics
   1996..2584    +  rep_origin     ori: high-copy-number ColE1/pMB1/pBR322/pUC origin of replication
   2767..2859    +  CDS            lacI (fragment): lac repressor; lacI; The lac repressor binds to the lac operator to inhibit transcription in E. coli. This inhibition can be relieved by adding lactose or isopropyl-β-D-thiogalactopyranoside (IPTG).
   2872..2893    +  protein_bind   CAP binding site: CAP binding activates transcription in the presence of cAMP. E. coli catabolite activator protein
   2908..2938    +  promoter       lac promoter: promoter for the E. coli lac operon
   2946..2962    +  protein_bind   lac operator: The lac repressor binds to the lac operator to inhibit transcription in E. coli. This inhibition can be relieved by adding lactose or isopropyl-β-D-thiogalactopyranoside (IPTG). lac repressor encoded by lacI
   3007..3025    +  promoter       T3 promoter: promoter for bacteriophage T3 RNA polymerase
   3076..3425    +  promoter       MET17 promoter: S. cerevisiae MET17; expression is repressed by methionine; MET15; MET25
   3425..3443    +  misc_feature   MCS (fragment): pBluescript multiple cloning site
   3447..3977    +  CDS            RET2 (fragment): COPD_YEAST - Experimental evidence at protein level: Swiss-Prot protein existence level 1. The coatomer is a cytosolic protein complex that binds to dilysine motifs and reversibly associates with Golgi non-clathrin- coated vesicles, which further mediate biosynthetic protein transport from the ER, via the Golgi up to the trans Golgi network. Coatomer complex is required for budding from Golgi membranes, and is essential for the retrograde Golgi-to-ER transport of dilysine-tagged proteins (By similarity). From Saccharomyces cerevisiae (strain ATCC 204508 / S288c) (Baker's yeast).
   3978..3995    +  CDS            7xHis (fragment): 6xHis affinity tag
   4001..4040    +  misc_feature   MCS (fragment): pBluescript multiple cloning site
   4041..4288    +  terminator     CYC1 terminator: S. cerevisiae CYC1; transcription terminator for CYC1
   4307..4325    -  promoter       T7 promoter: promoter for bacteriophage T7 RNA polymerase
   4333..4488    +  CDS            lacZα (fragment): LacZα fragment of β-galactosidase; lacZ fragment
   4492..4920    +  rep_origin     f1 ori (sequence partly withheld): f1 bacteriophage origin of replication; arrow indicates direction of (+) strand synthesis
   4948..5000    -  misc_feature   bom (fragment): basis of mobility region from pBR322
   5031..5108    +  CDS            YO192_YEAST (fragment): Experimental evidence at protein level: Swiss-Prot protein existence level 1. From Saccharomyces cerevisiae (strain ATCC 204508 / S288c) (Baker's yeast).
   5248..5655    +  promoter       LEU2 promoter: S. cerevisiae LEU2
   5656..6750    +  CDS            LEU2: 3-isopropylmalate dehydrogenase, required for leucine biosynthesis; S. cerevisiae LEU2; yeast auxotrophic marker
   7112..65      -  CDS            NFS1 (fragment) (across the origin): NFS1_YEAST - Also known as SPL1 From Saccharomyces cerevisiae (strain ATCC 204508 / S288c) (Baker's yeast).
