[The description below was written by a language model from this plasmid's Addgene catalogue record and pLannotate feature annotations shown in this document.]
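Description:
p415 CHI-12 is a low-copy yeast expression shuttle plasmid built on the p415 backbone. In Saccharomyces cerevisiae it is maintained through a CEN6/ARS element, which gives stable centromeric segregation at roughly one or a few copies per cell, and it is selected by complementation of leucine auxotrophy through a complete LEU2 gene under its own promoter. In E. coli it is propagated via a ColE1/pUC-type origin with ampicillin resistance from the bla gene. An f1 origin, remnants of the lac promoter/lacZα region and flanking T3 and T7 promoters reflect the pBluescript-derived ancestry of the backbone. Short annotated fragments of other yeast or bacterial genes (NFS1, rop, bom, lacI) appear to be carry-over sequences adjoining the marker and backbone segments rather than functional parts.

The expression cassette places the insert between the MET25 (MET17) promoter, which is repressed by methionine and so allows tunable expression according to the medium, and the CYC1 transcription terminator. The insert, cloned between BamHI and XhoI sites, is named CHI-12 ("Chimaera 12") and is listed as combining bovine and budding yeast sequence, with a C-terminal His tag. The feature annotation recognises the roughly 530 bp coding region only as a fragment of yeast RET2, the delta-COP subunit of the coatomer complex, followed directly by the His tag. It does not mark which portion is bovine, and the record does not give the chimaera boundaries. Given the associated work on delta-COP's longin domain and adjacent helix, the plasmid likely serves to test which delta-COP segments support COPI function in yeast, although the record does not describe a specific assay.
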