Addgene plasmid #73881: p415 CHI-12
Purpose: Chimaera 12
Depositing lab: Blanche Schwappach. Depositing organization: Universitaetsmedizin Goettingen. Publication: delta-COP contains a helix C-terminal to its longin domain key to COPI dynamics and function. Arakel EC, Richter KP, Clancy A, Schwappach B. Proc Natl Acad Sci U S A. 2016 Jun 21;113(25):6916-21. doi: 10.1073/pnas.1603544113. Epub 2016 Jun 13. PubMed 27298352.
Backbone
  Vector backbone: p415
  Vector type: Yeast Expression
  Selectable markers: LEU2
Growth in bacteria
  Bacterial resistance: Ampicillin, 100 μg/mL
  Growth temperature: 37°C
  Growth strain: DH5alpha
  Copy number: Unknown
Gene/Insert
  Gene/Insert name: CHI-12
  Species: B. taurus (bovine), S. cerevisiae (budding yeast)
  Promoter: Met25
  Tag / fusion protein: His (C terminal on insert)
  Cloning method: Restriction Enzyme; 5′ cloning site BamH1 (not destroyed); 3′ cloning site Xho1 (not destroyed)
  Sequencing primers: 5′ CTTTTTCTTGCTCTCTTGTCTTTTCATCTA
Terms and licenses: Academic/Nonprofit Terms; Industry Terms: Not Available to Industry
How to cite: p415 CHI-12 was a gift from Blanche Schwappach (Addgene plasmid # 73881 ; http://n2t.net/addgene:73881 ; RRID:Addgene_73881)
